Addgene plasmid #132366: pJH4531
Purpose: Prgef-1 DAF-2 unc-54 3' UTR C.elegans pan-neural expression of DAF-2. This plasmid has replaced plasmid pJH664 from the Zhen Lab.
Depositing lab: Mei Zhen. Depositing organization: Sinai Health System. Publication: A Caenorhabditis elegans developmental decision requires insulin signaling-mediated neuron-intestine communication. Hung WL, Wang Y, Chitturi J, Zhen M. Development. 2014 Apr;141(8):1767-79. doi: 10.1242/dev.103846. Epub 2014 Mar 26. PubMed 24671950.
Backbone
  Vector backbone: pBSK
  Backbone manufacturer: stratagene
  Backbone size w/o insert (bp): 7430
  Total vector size (bp): 14016
  Vector type: Worm Expression
Growth in bacteria
  Bacterial resistance: Ampicillin, 100 μg/mL
  Growth temperature: 37°C
  Growth strain: DH5alpha
  Copy number: High Copy
Gene/Insert
  Gene/Insert name: DAF-2
  Species: C. elegans (nematode)
  Insert size (bp): 6575
  Entrez Gene: daf-2 (a.k.a. CELE_Y55D5A.5)
  Promoter: Prgef-1
  Tag / fusion protein: none
  Cloning method: Restriction Enzyme; 5′ cloning site BamHI (not destroyed); 3′ cloning site KpnI (not destroyed)
  Sequencing primers: 5′ gaccattaccaacgttctttc; 3′ CACAATTTCATTGTTAGAGGTGAC
Terms and licenses: Academic/Nonprofit Terms; Industry Terms
Depositor comments: This plasmid replaced plasmid pJH664 from the Zhen lab.
How to cite: pJH4531 was a gift from Mei Zhen (Addgene plasmid # 132366 ; http://n2t.net/addgene:132366 ; RRID:Addgene_132366)
