[The description below was written by a language model from this plasmid's Addgene catalogue record and pLannotate feature annotations shown in this document.]
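Description:
pJH4531 is a worm expression plasmid built on the pBluescript (pBSK) backbone for pan-neuronal expression of the C. elegans insulin/IGF-like receptor DAF-2. It is a large construct, catalogued at about 14 kb, with the sequenced record running to 13,996 nt. In E. coli it is maintained at high copy from a ColE1/pUC-type origin and selected with ampicillin through the β-lactamase gene and its own promoter. The backbone also carries an M13/f1-type phage origin and remnants of the lac promoter/operator and lacZα region typical of pBluescript. Several short annotated fragments (RSF ori, lacI, bom, rop) appear to be partial matches to generic backbone sequence rather than functional elements.

The payload is an untagged daf-2 insert of roughly 6.6 kb, cloned between BamHI and KpnI sites that are both retained. The feature table annotates a daf-2 coding sequence of about 5.5 kb. According to the catalogue entry, expression is driven by the rgef-1 promoter, which is widely used for expression throughout the C. elegans nervous system, and the transcript is terminated by the unc-54 3' UTR. Neither element is annotated in the feature table, but the roughly 3.5 kb unannotated stretch upstream of daf-2 and the region downstream of it are where they would be expected to lie. A short aex-5 fragment is called downstream of the insert, in the region where the unc-54 3' UTR would be expected.

The plasmid is intended for generating transgenic worms that express DAF-2 specifically in neurons, for example to test tissue-specific requirements for insulin signalling in developmental decisions involving neuron–intestine communication. It replaces an earlier plasmid, pJH664, from the same laboratory.
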