Features (pLannotate 1.2.2; 15 found; start..end, strand, type, name):
      1..100     +  rep_origin     RSF ori (fragment): Plasmids containing the RSF 1030 origin of replication can be propagated in E. coli cells that contain additional plasmids with compatible origins.
    102..194     +  CDS            lacI (fragment): lac repressor; lacI; The lac repressor binds to the lac operator to inhibit transcription in E. coli. This inhibition can be relieved by adding lactose or isopropyl-β-D-thiogalactopyranoside (IPTG).
    207..228     +  protein_bind   CAP binding site: CAP binding activates transcription in the presence of cAMP. E. coli catabolite activator protein
    243..273     +  promoter       lac promoter: promoter for the E. coli lac operon
    277..299     +  protein_bind   lac operator (fragment): The lac repressor binds to the lac operator to inhibit transcription in E. coli. This inhibition can be relieved by adding lactose or isopropyl-β-D-thiogalactopyranoside (IPTG). lac repressor encoded by lacI
   3835..9330    +  CDS            daf-2: INSR_CAEEL - Experimental evidence at protein level: Swiss-Prot protein existence level 1. Insulin receptor-like tyrosine kinase which regulates metabolism, controls longevity and prevents developmental arrest at the dauer stage (PubMed:9252323, PubMed:9790527, PubMed:11743719, PubMed:24332851, PubMed:28853436, PubMed:21334311, PubMed:29500338). Binding of INS family members may either stimulate, or antagonize, association of the receptor with downstream mediators such as pdk-1 and age-1 (PubMed:11274053). Required for germline progenitor proliferation during larval development (PubMed:2227892
  10936..11088   +  CDS            aex-5 (fragment): AEX5_CAEEL - Also known as kpc-3 From Caenorhabditis elegans.
  11224..11378   +  CDS            lacZα (fragment): LacZα fragment of β-galactosidase; lacZ fragment
  11384..11435   -  misc_feature   bom (fragment): basis of mobility region from pBR322
  11454..11834   +  rep_origin     M13 ori (sequence partly withheld): M13 bacteriophage origin of replication; arrow indicates direction of (+) strand synthesis
  11910..11959   -  misc_feature   bom (fragment): basis of mobility region from pBR322
  12061..12096   -  CDS            rop (fragment): Rop protein, which maintains plasmids at low copy number; rop
  12191..12295   +  promoter       AmpR promoter: bla
  12296..13156   +  CDS            AmpR: β-lactamase; bla; confers resistance to ampicillin, carbenicillin, and related antibiotics
  13327..13915   +  rep_origin     ori: high-copy-number ColE1/pMB1/pBR322/pUC origin of replication
>Addgene plasmid #132366 | pJH4531 | addgene full sequence | sequence record 311642 | Addgene NGS Result
GATTCTGTGGATAACCGTATTACCGCCTTTGAGTGAGCTGATACCGCTCGCCGCAGCCGAACGACCGAGC
GCAGCGAGTCAGTGAGCGAGGAAGCGGAAGAGCGCCCAATACGCAAACCGCCTCTCCCCGCGCGTTGGCC
GATTCATTAATGCAGCTGGCACGACAGGTTTCCCGACTGGAAAGCGGGCAGTGAGCGCAACGCAATTAAT
GTGAGTTAGCTCACTCATTAGGCACCCCAGGCTTTACACTTTATGCTTCCGGCTCGTATGTTGTGTGGAA
TTGTGAGCGGATAACAATTTCACACAGGAAACAGCTATGACATGATTACGAATTCGAATGGCCATGGGAC
GTCGACGCTTGCATGCCTGCAGCGTTTCCGATACCCCCTTATATCAGCACACATTCAGTCATCATACCAC
AAAATGTTGTGATAGTGATAGGCAAAACTACCGTATTTCCTCTATTAATCTTGCATGCAAGACTAATTTT
CGATTAACCCGTAGGGGTGCAAGACTAATAGAGACTGCAAGACTATTAGAGGCTGAAATACTAATTTTCG
TATGCTCAATAATTTTGGAAATTGGCCTATTTTTTGTAGAAACTTGATACCGTTTAAACAAGGAAAAATA
CACACTTTTTAATATTTCATCAATAATTTGAACGATTTTGTGATTTTAAGTTCAATTTGCCCAAAAAAAG
ACAATTTTTCTGACGTTACCGCAAAGTAATGCTGGTCAGGCAAAAAGAGCGGTGCAAAAATATAAGAGAC
TGCAATACTAATAGAGGAAATACGGTAATTGAATTTTAGTGAAACTTGCGACAGTTTTCCTCATTTTTTT
GTTATTCCGGCATACGAGTGTGGCATACGAGTGAGGTCATCTTTTGTTTCTTCCGTTTCTTCATCGCTTT
TGAAAAAAAATGTTGAAGAAAACTTCGTAGCCGATAGCCGGATAATGTTTGGCACGGCGTTCCAACATAT
ATCATTGGAAATTTTTTAAGATTTTTGCGAAAAATCACATTCTTCACGATGAGAACACGTTATTGAAGGA
ATATAAATCAAGAATAACATATAGTTATATTTCTCTATTACTTTAACGTTAAATATGAGCAAATTTGAGC
ATTTTAATTGCGATGAAAAGCAGAATCGAGTCAACTGAAATCCGTTCAAAAACCTAAGCTCGGTTCGCCC
GAAAGTCGATTTTTCCAATAGCCGAACAGCACTGCTTCTTTATTTTCCAGGTATTTTTGGGGTGTAAGAA
TTATATCTTCTTTGTTTGGGTATTTACGTTTCCGAATTCCCTTTCTTGATCTGTCGCTATTTTTCAGAAA
CCAGAACAGTTTATCCTTTTTCATGAGAACCTGAATAGCTCAAAAACCCGTTTAATTTCTTTTCATCATC
TCATTTGAAACTTTCCTAGTCTTCTTAATGATTTCCAGGCTCCTCCTACATTTGTATCTCAAGATGCATA
CACTTTATTTCCGCTCCAATTCGAATCATCTACTTCTCTTTTTTCTTCAACTTTCTACTTTTTTCCATTC
TTTTCTTTCAAATGTTCGACGTCTTCAAGTGACTGCTCTTCATTCTCCTCATTTTTCTCGAATTTCATTC
TTGTCTCTTTTTTGCTCAAAAATGGAAAATGAAAGTGACGTGAGATTTGGACGGCGGGACACGGGGGCAG
TAGAAGCAGCAAAAAGGAGAGAAAGAGGACACAAATAAGAAGAACGAATTCAAAAATAAGCGGAGAGGAG
CTATTTCCGTCAATTCTACCTCCCCAATCTTCATCAATTCGGCTCAATTGAATGACGTCACAGGGAGATA
AACCGTTTGGATGAGCGCCGTCCATCACTGACGCCATCCCGTTTGGGACAAGAAAAGAGAAAAAAGAGCA
CAAAGTTTTTGGTGACGGATCTTGTCAATCATATGAAAGTTGTTCTGATTGATTGTCAGTTTTTTTCCTA
CTTTTTTGGATTCTATCCACTTCTGAACTTTTGACAAGTTTCAAACTTTCTGAATCATTTTCTATGCATT
TTCCTGGAATTCTTTTTATGTAAAATATGAAATAGAATGTTTTTGAATTCAAGTTCTGCTTTTTTCTTCT
TTTTTGTTCTGTTCGGGCTTGGGTATGCTTTTTTTAAAAATTATTTTGCACATCGACCAATAAGTGCGCA
ACTTATAAAATTAATTTATTTTTGTTAATTTTTGAAATACTTGTATTGCTTTAAGTGATCTGACCTCGCC
CTGAGCTTTCCACGTAGTTATCAAATACAAATCCTCCAAGGGTAACGTACCTATATTACTGATCTTTATA
ATAACTTTATCACCTGTCCAGTTCCAGAGGAATTCTGTTAAGCTTATAGGCACAGAAGGAGTCATTTCTG
CTGGTTTTTAATGATCCAAATCTTTATTTCAAGTAAAAAACTGAACACTTGCGAATAAAACTATCAGATT
AACCATTCACCAAAAATGTGTTTGAATCTAAAACTTTCTCAGTATTCCAAATATAGAAATAAATAACCAC
GACATTGCTAAAATCTGTCTGAATTGTGTACTCCTTACCGTGAAGTAATAATGGATATAATGAATCGTTT
GAAATGAATGATCAGCACATTTTTGGTGAAAGATCACAAATAAGGAATAAGCGACGGAAAATAAAACGAT
TATTTCGGATCAAAAATTTGTTGAAGATCATATACACTCGAGACCAAGATTATTCTAGACAATTTTCAAA
TTGGCTTCTTTGTTTGCAAATCTTCATAATAATCTGTGAAGTTTGGAAATTTGAATTTTTAATCTTTTTT
CATAGATTATAGTTTTTATTTCTTTGCAAAACTATATTAAAAACCGATGCATTGTTTTAGGGAAATTAAT
GAGCCTTTTGTTCAACACTAAAAACAATAAAATTAAAATTTTGGCTTCATCATTTGACCTTTTTTAAGTT
CGAAAACTTTTCTCGTATTTCTGAACCGCCAATTTTTTCACACATCTCTAGACTTTTGGTGCCCGTTCCA
GAAAGTTAAGTAATTGCTATTCTAAGAAAGTTCTCAACATTGTTTTTTAGTTCTGATTGAATTCTGATGT
TCCAGGAATATATTTTAAATTTAATATTCTTTGCACTATTTCTATACTAACTAAATAATAAATAGTCTAA
GTATGTTCAATGAGAACAAAAAAGCTCTATCTATATTTTTCTATCCTATTTCATTTATATCCTTTTCATT
TTGAACTCACCAGCTTCTCTTCTTCTTCTTGTCCATATACTTCTTAAAAGTCTCGAACTTCTCTCTCTCA
CTCTCCATCAATTTCTTTATGGCTACCGCTTGCGCTCTGCCGCTTCCGAAGAAAGAAGGCGTTGGCAGAG
CTCTCAATTCTATTTTTTCTCGCCGTAGGCTATCGATTTCTCAGCTTCTCTTCTCTCTTCCTCACTCCAC
CACCACCACTTCGGGCTTCTTCTTTTCTTCATTTTCGTCTTCTTCTTCATCCTCTTCTTTTTTTTTCAGT
TCCCCCTCACTCCTCCCCTTATATGCGCGTGCGAGAGGGGTGCAAAAGCAGCGCGCATCCGAGAATTGAA
ACGAGAAAACGGAGACGCAGCAGCAGTTCGTCCTCAGAAAAATAGCCAGTAAAAAGAGAAAAAGATAGAG
AGAGACCTATCGCATTTTATTTTCAAATTGCAATTCCTGCAATTCATGTGTGCGTGTGCCCATTTTCAAT
TCTTCCCGTTATTTTTCAGACCATTACCAACGTTCTTTCTAGATCTTGAGACAATCTTCCTTCTGCTCAA
TCGTTCGTCGTGAAGACGGCATCGACGACGACGACGATCAGCAGTAAACCCGGGATGAATATTGTCAGAT
GTCGGAGACGACACAAAATTTTGGAAAATTTGGAAGAAGAGAATCTCGGCCCGAGCTGCTCGTCGACGAC
TTCAACAACCGCTGCCACCGAAGCTCTCGGAACAACCACTGAGGATATGAGGCTTAAGCAGCAGCGAAGC
TCGTCGCGTGCCACGGAGCACGATATTGTCGACGGCAATCACCACGACGACGAGCACATCACAATGAGAC
GGCTTCGACTTGTCAAAAATTCGCGGACGCGGCGTAGAACGACGCCCGATTCAAGTATGGACTGCTATGA
GGAAAACCCGCCATCACAAAAAACTTCAATAAATTATTCTTGGATTTCTAAAAAGTCATCAATGACGTCA
TTAATGCTTTTACTGCTATTCGCTTTTGTACAGCCGTGTGCCTCAATAGTCGAAAAACGATGCGGCCCAA
TCGATATTCGAAATAGGCCGTGGGATATTAAGCCGCAATGGTCGAAACTTGGTGATCCGAACGAAAAAGA
TTTGGCTGGTCAGAGAATGGTCAACTGCACAGTGGTGGAAGGTTCGCTGACAATCTCATTTGTACTGAAA
CACAAGACAAAAGCACAAGAAGAAATGCATCGAAGTCTACAGCCAAGATATTCCCAAGACGAATTTATCA
CTTTTCCGCATCTACGTGAAATTACTGGAACTCTGCTCGTTTTTGAGACTGAAGGATTAGTGGATTTGCG
TAAAATTTTCCCAAATCTTCGTGTAATTGGAGGCCGTTCGCTGATTCAACACTATGCGCTGATAATTTAT
CGAAATCCGGATTTGGAGATCGGTCTTGACAAGCTTTCCGTAATTCGAAATGGTGGTGTACGGATAATCG
ATAATCGAAAACTGTGCTACACGAAAACGATTGATTGGAAACATTTGATCACTTCTTCCATCAACGATGT
TGTCGTTGATAATGCTGCCGAGTACGCTGTCACTGAGACTGGATTGATGTGCCCACGTGGAGCTTGCGAA
GAGGATAAAGGCGAATCAAAGTGTCATTATTTGGAGGAAAAGAATCAGGAACAAGGTGTCGAAAGAGTTC
AGAGTTGTTGGTCGAACACCACTTGCCAAAAGTCTTGTGCTTATGATCGTCTTCTTCCAACGAAAGAAAT
CGGACCGGGATGTGATGCGAACGGCGATCGATGTCACGATCAATGCGTGGGCGGTTGTGAGCGTGTGAAT
GATGCGACAGCATGCCACGCGTGCAAGAATGTCTATCACAAGGGAAAGTGTATCGAAAAGTGTGATGCTC
ACCTGTACCTTCTCCTTCAACGTCGTTGTGTGACCCGTGAGCAGTGTCTGCAGCTGAATCCGGTGCTCTC
GAACAAAACAGTGCCTATCAAGGCGACGGCAGGCCTTTGCTCGGATAAATGTCCCGATGGTTATCAAATC
AACCCGGATGATCATCGAGAATGCCGAAAATGCGTTGGCAAGTGTGAGATTGTGTGCGAGATCAATCACG
TCATTGATACGTTTCCGAAGGCACAGGCGATCAGGCTATGCAATATTATTGACGGAAATCTGACGATCGA
GATTCGCGGAAAACAGGATTCGGGAATGGCGTCCGAGTTGAAGGATATATTTGCGAACATTCACACGATC
ACCGGCTACCTGTTGGTACGTCAATCGTCACCGTTTATCTCGTTGAACATGTTCCGGAATTTACGACGTA
TTGAGGCAAAGTCACTGTTCAGAAATCTATATGCTATCACAGTTTTTGAAAATCCGAATTTAAAAAAGCT
ATTCGATTCAACGACGGATTTGACGCTTGATCGTGGAACTGTGTCAATTGCCAATAACAAGATGTTATGC
TTCAAGTATATCAAGCAGCTAATGTCAAAGTTAAATATACCACTCGATCCGATAGATCAATCAGAAGGGA
CAAATGGTGAGAAGGCAATCTGTGAGGATATGGCAATCAACGTGAGCATCACAGCGGTCAACGCGGACTC
GGTCTTCTTTAGTTGGCCCTCATTCAACATTACCGATATAGATCAGCGAAAGTTTCTCGGCTACGAGCTC
TTCTTCAAAGAAGTCCCACGAATCGATGAGAACATGACGATCGAAGAGGATCGAAGTGCGTGTGTCGATT
CGTGGCAGAGTGTCTTCAAACAGTACTACGAGACGTCGAACGGTGAACCGACCCCGGACATTTTTATGGA
TATTGGACCGCGCGAGCGAATTCGGCCGAATACGCTCTACGCGTACTATGTGGCGACGCAGATGGTGTTG
CATGCCGGTGCGAAGAACGGTGTATCGAAGATTGGTTTTGTGAGGACGAGCTACTATACGCCTGATCCTC
CGACGTTGGCACTAGCGCAAGTCGATTCGGACGCTATTCATATTACGTGGGAAGCGCCGCTCCAACCGAA
CGGAGACCTCACGCATTACACAATTATGTGGCGTGAGAATGAAGTGAGCCCGTACGAGGAAGCCGAAAAG
TTTTGTACAGATGCAAGCACCCCCGCAAATCGACAACACACGAAAGATCCGAAAGAGACGATTGTAGCCG
ATAAGCCAGTCGATATTCCGTCATCACGTACCGTAGCTCCGACACTTTTGACTATGATGGGTCACGAAGA
TCAGCAGAAAACGTGCGCTGCAACGCCCGGTTGTTGTTCGTGTTCGGCTATCGAAGAATCATCGGAACAG
AACAAGAAGAAGCGACCGGATCCGATGTCGGCGATCGAATCATCTGCATTTGAGAATAAGCTGTTGGATG
AGGTTTTAATGCCGAGAGACACGATGCGAGTGAGACGATCAATTGAAGACGCGAATCGAGTCAGTGAAGA
GTTGGAAAAAGCTGAAAATTTGGGAAAAGCTCCAAAAACTCTCGGTGGAAAGAAGCCGCTGATCCATATT
TCGAAGAAGAAGCCGTCGAGCAGCAGCACCACATCCACACCGGCTCCAACGATCGCATCAATGTATGCCT
TAACAAGGAAACCGACTACGGTGCCGGGAACAAGGATTCGGCTCTACGAGATCTACGAACCTTTACCCGG
AAGCTGGGCGATTAATGTATCAGCTCTGGCATTGGATAATAGTTATGTGATACGAAATTTGAAGCATTAC
ACACTTTATGCGATTTCTCTATCCGCGTGCCAAAACATGACAGTACCCGGAGCATCTTGCTCAATATCCC
ATCGTGCGGGAGCATTGAAACGAACAAAACACATCACAGACATTGATAAAGTGTTGAATGAAACAATTGA
ATGGAGATTTATGAATAATAGTCAACAAGTCAACGTGACGTGGGATCCACCGACTGAAGTGAATGGTGGA
ATATTCGGTTATGTTGTAAAGCTTAAGTCAAAAGTCGATGGATCAATTGTTATGACGAGATGTGTCGGTG
CGAAGAGAGGATATTCAACACGGAATCAGGGTGTCCTATTCCAGAATTTGGCCGATGGACGTTATTTTGT
CTCAGTAACGGCGACCTCTGTACACGGCGCTGGACCGGAAGCCGAATCCTCCGACCCAATCGTCGTCATG
ACGCCAGGCTTCTTCACTGTGGAAATCATTCTCGGCATGCTTCTCGTCTTTTTGATTTTAATGTCAATTG
CCGGTTGTATAATCTACTACTACATTCAAGTACGCTACGGCAAAAAAGTGAAAGCTCTATCTGACTTTAT
GCAATTGAATCCCGAATATTGTGTGGACAATAAGTACAATGCAGACGATTGGGAGCTACGGCAGGATGAT
GTTGTGCTCGGACAACAGTGTGGAGAGGGATCATTCGGAAAAGTGTACCTCGGAACTGGAAATAATGTTG
TTTCTCTGATGGGTGATCGTTTCGGACCGTGTGCTATTAAGATTAATGTAGATGATCCAGCGTCGACTGA
GAATCTCAACTATCTCATGGAAGCTAATATTATGAAGAACTTTAAGACTAACTTTATCGTCAAACTGTAC
GGAGTTATCTCTACTGTACAACCAGCGATGGTTGTGATGGAAATGATGGATCTTGGAAATCTCCGTGACT
ATCTCCGATCGAAACGCGAAGACGAAGTGTTCAATGAGACGGACTGCAACTTTTTCGACATAATCCCGAG
GGATAAATTCCATGAGTGGGCCGCACAGATTTGTGATGGTATGGCGTACCTGGAGTCGCTCAAGTTTTGC
CATCGAGATCTCGCCGCACGTAATTGCATGATAAATCGGGATGAGACTGTCAAGATTGGAGATTTCGGAA
TGGCTCGTGATCTATTCTATCATGACTATTATAAGCCATCGGGCAAGCGTATGATGCCTGTTCGATGGAT
GTCACCCGAGTCGTTGAAAGACGGAAAGTTTGACTCGAAATCTGATGTTTGGAGCTTCGGAGTTGTTCTC
TATGAAATGGTTACACTCGGTGCTCAGCCATATATTGGTTTGAGTAATGATGAGGTGTTGAATTATATTG
GAATGGCCCGGAAGGTTATCAAGAAGCCCGAATGTTGTGAAAACTATTGGTATAAGGTGATGAAAATGTG
CTGGAGATACTCACCTCGGGATCGTCCGACGTTCCTCCAGCTCGTTCATCTTCTAGCAGCTGAAGCTTCA
CCAGAATTCCGAGATTTATCATTTGTCCTAACCGATAATCAAATGATCCTTGACGATTCAGAAGCACTGG
ATCTTGATGATATTGATGATACTGATATGAATGATCAGGTTGTCGAGGTGGCACCGGATGTTGAGAACGT
CGAGGTTCAGAGTGATTCGGAACGTCGGAATACGGATTCAATACCGTTGAAACAGTTTAAGACGATCCCT
CCGATCAATGCGACGACGAGTCATTCGACAATATCGATTGATGAGACACCGATGAAAGCGAAGCAGCGAG
AAGGATCGCTGGATGAGGAGTACGCATTGATGAATCATAGTGGAGGTCCGAGTGATGCGGAAGTTCGGAC
GTATGCTGGTGATGGAGATTATGTGGAGAGAGATGTTCGAGAGAATGATGTGCCAACGCGACGAAATACT
GGTGCATCAACATCAAGTTACACAGGTGGTGGTCCATATTGCCTAACAAATCGTGGTGGTTCAAATGAAC
GAGGAGCCGGTTTCGGTGAAGCAGTACGATTAACTGATGGTGTTGGAAGTGGACATTTAAATGATGATGA
TTATGTTGAAAAAGAGATATCATCCATGGATACGCGCCGGAGCACGGGCGCCTCGAGCTCTTCCTACGGT
GTTCCACAGACGAATTGGAGTGGAAATCGTGGTGCCACGTATTATACGAGTAAAGCTCAACAGGCAGCAA
CTGCAGCAGCAGCAGCAGCAGCAGCTCTCCAACAGCAACAAAATGGTGGTCGAGGCGATCGATTAACTCA
ACTACCCGGAACTGGACATTTACAATCGACACGTGGTGGACAAGATGGAGATTATATTGAAACTGAACCG
AAAAATTATAGAAATAATGGATCTCCATCGGTACTGGATTTTTTTTTTTGGAGAAATTAGCCGGAAAATT
CGATTTTTTTCGCTGAAAATCTGAAAAAATTTGGCTAAAAATTGCCCTGAAACACGTTTTTTTCGGAATT
TTCATATAAAAATGGACATTTTCGTAAAAAATTGGCTATGTGTTGTGAATTTTTTCTGACTTTTAAAGGC
CTTTGAACTAGGAATATTAAAATTTTATTGAAAATTATTGAAAAGTGCAAATTTTTATTTTTTTTAGGTG
AAAAAAGCTTAGATTTAGGCGAATTTTCTGAAATTTTATAGTGAATTTGGTTCTCAGGATATTAGCCATT
TTTTCCCGATTTTTTGGTAAAAATTTGTTAAAACCCGCTTCAAATGACTGTAGTTTTATACAAAAATAAC
TAAAAATTCGATTTTTCAATTATTCAGCTCGAAAAAGCCCAACAAAAATATTTAAAATTTGAAGAAAAAA
GCTAAAAATGAGTAAAAATGACTGGTTTTTTTCGCTTTTTCTATTTGAATAAATTTCTGAAAAATGACGA
AAATCTGAAAAAATTACCCCGGACATTGGGAAATTTCGAAAAAATCTTGAAAATAGTCTGAAATTTTTAA
AATTTACAGATTTTCACAAAAAAGGGAAATTTCGCATTTCCTGAAATTGCCCAAAAATTTTTTTTTTCAT
TTTTTTAAAAATTCTGGAAATTTATTTTTGGCTGTTTCAAATTTTTAAAAAAAGAAAAATCCCAAAAATT
GGTGAAAACTCCATTAAAATTCTCCAGAAAATTCAAATTTTCCATGAAAAATTGTTTTAAAAGCATGAAA
ATCTGCCGATTTTTGTCTAAAATTTTTAAAAATATTTCAAAAATTTCAGAAAAAACAGGAAAAGCGAATA
TTACATAAATAAAAAATCTGGAAATTCTAGAAACTGAAAATTTTTTAATTTTTCCGCTCAAAAATTCTAA
TATTCGATGAAAATGAGCCCGAAAATTCGAGTAAATTTCCAAAAAAAATTTTTTTTTTTTTCAAACACAA
ATATTAATTTTTATTAATTTTTCAGCGAAACGGCAACAGCCGTGACATTTTCAACGGACGTTCGGCTTTC
GGTGAAAATGAGCATCTAATCGAGGATAATGAGCATCCACTTGTGGTACCATGGTATTGATATCTGAGCT
CCGCATCGGCCGCTGTCATCAGATCGCCATCTCGCGCCCGTGCCTCTGACTTCTAAGTCCAATTACTCTT
CAACATCCCTACATGCTCTTTCTCCCTGTGCTCCCACCCCCTATTTTTGTTATTATCAAAAAACTTCTCT
TAATTTCTTTGTTTTTTAGCTTCTTTTAAGTCACCTCTAACAATGAAATTGTGTAGATTCAAAAATAGAA
TTAATTCGTAATAAAAAGTCGAAAAAAATTGTGCTCCCTCCCCCCATTAATAATAATTCTATCCCAAAAT
CTACACAATGTTCTGTGTACACTTCTTATGTTTTTTACTTCTGATAAATTTTTTTGAAACATCATAGAAA
AAACCGCACACAAAATACCTTATCATATGTTACGTTTCAGTTTATGACCGCAATTTTTATTTCTTCGCAC
GTCTGGGCCTCTCATGACGTCAAATCATGCTCATCGTGAAAAAGTTTTGGAGTATTTTTGGAATTTTTCA
ATCAAGTGAAAGTTTATGAAATTAATTTTCCTGCTTTTGCTTTTTGGGGTTTCCCCTATTGTTTGTCAAG
ATTTCGAGGACGGCGTTTTTCTTGCTAAAATCACAAGTATTGATGAGCACGATGCAAGAAAGATCGGAAG
AAGGTTTGGGTTTGAGGCTCAGTGGAAGGTGAGTAGAAGTTGATAATTTGAAAGTGGAGTAGTGTCTATG
GGGTTTTTGCCTTAAATGACAGAATACATTCCCAATATACCAAACATAACTGTTTCTACTAGTGGCCACG
TGGGCCGTGCACCTTAAGCTTGGCACTGGCCGTCGTTTTACAACGTCGTGACTGGGAAAACCCTGGCGTT
ACCCAACTTAATCGCCTTGCAGCACATCCCCCTTTCGCCAGCTGGCGTAATAGCGAAGAGGCCCGCACCG
ATCGCCCTTCCCAACAGTTGCGCAGCCTGAATGGCGAATGGCGCCTGATGCGGTATTTTCTCCTTACGCA
TCTGTGCGGTATTTCACACCGCATA
[142 nt withheld, positions 11436-11577]
C
[141 nt withheld, positions 11579-11719]
CCTTTGACGTTGGAGTCCACGTTCTTT
[37 nt withheld, positions 11747-11783]
ACCCTATCTCGGGCTATTCTTTTGATTTATAAGGGATTTTGCCGATTTCGGCCTATTGGTTAAAAAATGA
GCTGATTTAACAAAAATTTAACGCGAATTTTAACAAAATATTAACGTTTACAATTTTATGGTGCACTCTC
AGTACAATCTGCTCTGATGCCGCATAGTTAAGCCAGCCCCGACACCCGCCAACACCCGCTGACGCGCCCT
GACGGGCTTGTCTGCTCCCGGCATCCGCTTACAGACAAGCTGTGACCGTCTCCGGGAGCTGCATGTGTCA
GAGGTTTTCACCGTCATCACCGAAACGCGCGAGACGAAAGGGCCTCGTGATACGCCTATTTTTATAGGTT
AATGTCATGATAATAATGGTTTCTTAGACGTCAGGTGGCACTTTTCGGGGAAATGTGCGCGGAACCCCTA
TTTGTTTATTTTTCTAAATACATTCAAATATGTATCCGCTCATGAGACAATAACCCTGATAAATGCTTCA
ATAATATTGAAAAAGGAAGAGTATGAGTATTCAACATTTCCGTGTCGCCCTTATTCCCTTTTTTGCGGCA
TTTTGCCTTCCTGTTTTTGCTCACCCAGAAACGCTGGTGAAAGTAAAAGATGCTGAAGATCAGTTGGGTG
CACGAGTGGGTTACATCGAACTGGATCTCAACAGCGGTAAGATCCTTGAGAGTTTTCGCCCCGAAGAACG
TTTTCCAATGATGAGCACTTTTAAAGTTCTGCTATGTGGCGCGGTATTATCCCGTATTGACGCCGGGCAA
GAGCAACTCGGTCGCCGCATACACTATTCTCAGAATGACTTGGTTGAGTACTCACCAGTCACAGAAAAGC
ATCTTACGGATGGCATGACAGTAAGAGAATTATGCAGTGCTGCCATAACCATGAGTGATAACACTGCGGC
CAACTTACTTCTGACAACGATCGGAGGACCGAAGGAGCTAACCGCTTTTTTGCACAACATGGGGGATCAT
GTAACTCGCCTTGATCGTTGGGAACCGGAGCTGAATGAAGCCATACCAAACGACGAGCGTGACACCACGA
TGCCTGTAGCAATGGCAACAACGTTGCGCAAACTATTAACTGGCGAACTACTTACTCTAGCTTCCCGGCA
ACAATTAATAGACTGGATGGAGGCGGATAAAGTTGCAGGACCACTTCTGCGCTCGGCCCTTCCGGCTGGC
TGGTTTATTGCTGATAAATCTGGAGCCGGTGAGCGTGGGTCTCGCGGTATCATTGCAGCACTGGGGCCAG
ATGGTAAGCCCTCCCGTATCGTAGTTATCTACACGACGGGGAGTCAGGCAACTATGGATGAACGAAATAG
ACAGATCGCTGAGATAGGTGCCTCACTGATTAAGCATTGGTAACTGTCAGACCAAGTTTACTCATATATA
CTTTAGATTGATTTAAAACTTCATTTTTAATTTAAAAGGATCTAGGTGAAGATCCTTTTTGATAATCTCA
TGACCAAAATCCCTTAACGTGAGTTTTCGTTCCACTGAGCGTCAGACCCCGTAGAAAAGATCAAAGGATC
TTCTTGAGATCCTTTTTTTCTGCGCGTAATCTGCTGCTTGCAAACAAAAAAACCACCGCTACCAGCGGTG
GTTTGTTTGCCGGATCAAGAGCTACCAACTCTTTTTCCGAAGGTAACTGGCTTCAGCAGAGCGCAGATAC
CAAATACTGTTCTTCTAGTGTAGCCGTAGTTAGGCCACCACTTCAAGAACTCTGTAGCACCGCCTACATA
CCTCGCTCTGCTAATCCTGTTACCAGTGGCTGCTGCCAGTGGCGATAAGTCGTGTCTTACCGGGTTGGAC
TCAAGACGATAGTTACCGGATAAGGCGCAGCGGTCGGGCTGAACGGGGGGTTCGTGCACACAGCCCAGCT
TGGAGCGAACGACCTACACCGAACTGAGATACCTACAGCGTGAGCTATGAGAAAGCGCCACGCTTCCCGA
AGGGAGAAAGGCGGACAGGTATCCGGTAAGCGGCAGGGTCGGAACAGGAGAGCGCACGAGGGAGCTTCCA
GGGGGAAACGCCTGGTATCTTTATAGTCCTGTCGGGTTTCGCCACCTCTGACTTGAGCGTCGATTTTTGT
GATGCTCGTCAGGGGGGCGGAGCCTATGGAAAAACGCCAGCAACGCGGCCTTTTTACGGTTCCTGGCCTT
TTGCTGGCCTTTTGCTCACATGTTCTTTCCTGCGTTATCCCCT
